Addgene plasmid #157089: pD649-HAsp-CD300LB-COMP5AP-AviTag-9xHis
Purpose: Mammalian expression of cell-surface protein extracellular domain fused to COMP5AP-AviTag-9xHis. Protein is secreted from cells.
Depositing lab: Chris Garcia. Depositing organization: Stanford University. Publication: A Human IgSF Cell-Surface Interactome Reveals a Complex Network of Protein-Protein Interactions. Wojtowicz WM, Vielmetter J, Fernandes RA, Siepe DH, Eastman CL, Chisholm GB, Cox S, Klock H, Anderson PW, Rue SM, Miller JJ, Glaser SM, Bragstad ML, Vance J, Lam AW, Lesley SA, Zinn K, Garcia KC. Cell. 2020 Aug 20;182(4):1027-1043.e17. doi: 10.1016/j.cell.2020.07.025. PubMed 32822567.
Backbone
  Vector backbone: pD649
  Backbone size w/o insert (bp): 7153
  Vector type: Mammalian Expression
Growth in bacteria
  Bacterial resistance: Ampicillin, 100 μg/mL
  Growth temperature: 37°C
  Growth strain: DH5alpha
  Copy number: High Copy
Gene/Insert
  Gene/Insert name: CD300LB (alt name: CLM7)
  Species: H. sapiens (human)
  Insert size (bp): 402
  Entrez Gene: CD300LB (a.k.a. CLM7, CLM-7, IREM3, TREM5, CD300b, IREM-3, TREM-5, CMRF35-A2)
  Promoter: CMV/SP6
  Tag / fusion protein: COMP5AP-AviTag-9xHis (C terminal on backbone)
  Cloning method: Restriction Enzyme; 5′ cloning site GCGGCCGC (not destroyed); 3′ cloning site GGCGCGCC (not destroyed)
  Sequencing primers: 5′ ATTTAGGTGACACTATAG; 3′ CGTCGCACTCCATCACGGTG
Resource information
  A portion of this plasmid was derived from a plasmid made by: synthesis by ThermoFisher
Terms and licenses: Academic/Nonprofit Terms; Industry Terms: Not Available to Industry
Depositor comments: Some plasmids in this collection may have an IS4-like element ISVsa5 family transposase upstream of the CMV promoter.
How to cite: pD649-HAsp-CD300LB-COMP5AP-AviTag-9xHis was a gift from Chris Garcia (Addgene plasmid # 157089 ; http://n2t.net/addgene:157089 ; RRID:Addgene_157089)
