[The description below was written by a language model from this plasmid's Addgene catalogue record and pLannotate feature annotations shown in this document.]
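Description:
pD649-HAsp-CD300LB-COMP5AP-AviTag-9xHis is a mammalian expression plasmid of about 7.6 kb, built on the pD649 backbone, that produces a secreted, multimerised form of the extracellular domain of human CD300LB (also called CLM7, IREM3 or TREM5). In bacteria it is maintained at high copy from a ColE1/pUC-type origin and selected with ampicillin through a complete β-lactamase gene. The feature table also picks up short remnants of KanR, lacZα, an rrnB terminator and an f1 origin, which appear to be non-functional backbone fragments. For mammalian cells there is an SV40 early promoter/EM7 promoter cassette driving a puromycin N-acetyltransferase gene, followed by a small ble fragment and an SV40 polyadenylation signal.

The expression unit is driven by the CMV immediate-early enhancer and promoter, followed by a fragment of CMV intron A and an SP6 promoter, which could support in vitro transcription. The open reading frame starts with a secretion signal: the plasmid name indicates "HAsp", while the annotation software matched part of this region to a mouse IgH signal sequence. The roughly 400 bp CD300LB ectodomain insert, cloned between retained NotI and AscI sites, is fused at its C terminus to a rat COMP coiled-coil segment, which drives pentamerisation, and to human placental alkaline phosphatase as an enzymatic reporter. An AviTag for site-specific enzymatic biotinylation and a polyhistidine tag (9xHis by name, annotated as 8xHis) complete the fusion, and a bGH poly(A) signal terminates it.

The plasmid belongs to a collection made to map interactions among human IgSF cell-surface proteins. The high-avidity pentameric AP fusion would suit use as a detectable soluble probe in binding assays. The depositor notes that some plasmids in the collection may carry an IS4-like transposase upstream of the CMV promoter; none is annotated here.
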