Features (pLannotate 1.2.2; 24 found; start..end, strand, type, name):
    119..143     -  CDS            KanR (fragment): aminoglycoside phosphotransferase; aph(3')-Ia; confers resistance to kanamycin
    254..842     +  rep_origin     ori: high-copy-number ColE1/pMB1/pBR322/pUC origin of replication
   1067..1084    +  terminator     rrnB T2 terminator (fragment): transcription terminator T2 from the E. coli rrnB gene
   1109..1128    -  CDS            lacZα (fragment): LacZα fragment of β-galactosidase; lacZ fragment
   1584..1600    +  protein_bind   lac operator: The lac repressor binds to the lac operator to inhibit transcription in E. coli. This inhibition can be relieved by adding lactose or isopropyl-β-D-thiogalactopyranoside (IPTG). lac repressor encoded by lacI
   1843..2146    +  enhancer       CMV enhancer: human cytomegalovirus immediate early enhancer
   2147..2350    +  promoter       CMV promoter: human cytomegalovirus (CMV) immediate early promoter
   2486..2529    +  intron         CMV intron (fragment): modified intron A from human cytomegalovirus
   2581..2599    +  promoter       SP6 promoter: promoter for bacteriophage SP6 RNA polymerase
   2603..2640    +  CDS            IgH signal sequence (fragment): signal sequence from the mouse immunoglobulin heavy chain variable region
   2746..3150    +  CDS            CD300LB (fragment): CLM7_HUMAN - Also known as CD300B, CLM7, CMRF35A2, IREM3, LMIR5, TREM5. Experimental evidence at protein level: Swiss-Prot protein existence level 1. Acts as an activating immune receptor through its interaction with ITAM-bearing adapter TYROBP, and also independently by recruitment of GRB2. From Homo sapiens (Human).
   3247..3426    +  CDS            Comp (fragment): COMP_RAT - Experimental evidence at protein level: Swiss-Prot protein existence level 1. May play a role in the structural integrity of cartilage via its interaction with other extracellular matrix proteins such as the collagens and fibronectin. Can mediate the interaction of chondrocytes with the cartilage extracellular matrix through interaction with cell surface integrin receptors. Could play a role in the pathogenesis of osteoarthritis. Potent suppressor of apoptosis in both primary chondrocytes and transformed cells. Suppresses apoptosis by blocking the activation of caspase-3 and by indu
   3414..4866    +  CDS            SEAP (fragment): secreted alkaline phosphatase from human placenta The natural enzyme has a C-terminal transmembrane sequence that is replaced by a GPI anchor.
   4891..4932    +  CDS            AviTag™ (fragment): peptide tag that allows for enzymatic biotinylation
   4936..4959    +  CDS            8xHis: 8xHis affinity tag
   5105..5216    +  polyA_signal   bGH poly(A) signal: bovine growth hormone polyadenylation signal
   5217..5325    +  rep_origin     f1 ori (fragment): f1 bacteriophage origin of replication; arrow indicates direction of (+) strand synthesis
   5339..5668    +  promoter       SV40 promoter: SV40 enhancer and early promoter
   5716..5763    +  promoter       EM7 promoter: synthetic bacterial promoter&nbsp
   5782..6381    +  CDS            PuroR (fragment): puromycin N-acetyltransferase; pac from Streptomyces; confers resistance to puromycin
   6391..6516    +  CDS            ble (fragment): BLE_KLEPN - Experimental evidence at protein level: Swiss-Prot protein existence level 1. Binding protein with a strong affinity to the bleomycin family of antibiotics. Binds to CL990; an antimitotic-antibiotic compound. From Klebsiella pneumoniae.
   6511..6632    +  polyA_signal   SV40 poly(A) signal: SV40 polyadenylation signal
   6685..7545    -  CDS            AmpR: β-lactamase; bla; confers resistance to ampicillin, carbenicillin, and related antibiotics
   7548..89      -  promoter       AmpR promoter (fragment) (across the origin): bla
>Addgene plasmid #157089 | pD649-HAsp-CD300LB-COMP5AP-AviTag-9xHis | depositor full sequence | sequence record 303287 | Full Sequence
TTTCAATATTATTGAAGCATTTATCAGGGTTATTGTCTCATGAGCGGATACATATTTGAATGTATTTAGA
AAAATAAACAAATAGGGGTCAGTGTTACAACCAATTAACCAATTCTGAACATTATCGCGAGCCCATTTAT
ACCTGAATATGGCTCATAACACCCCTTGCTCATGACCAAAATCCCTTAACGTGAGTTACGCGCGCGTCGT
TCCACTGAGCGTCAGACCCCGTAGAAAAGATCAAAGGATCTTCTTGAGATCCTTTTTTTCTGCGCGTAAT
CTGCTGCTTGCAAACAAAAAAACCACCGCTACCAGCGGTGGTTTGTTTGCCGGATCAAGAGCTACCAACT
CTTTTTCCGAAGGTAACTGGCTTCAGCAGAGCGCAGATACCAAATACTGTTCTTCTAGTGTAGCCGTAGT
TAGCCCACCACTTCAAGAACTCTGTAGCACCGCCTACATACCTCGCTCTGCTAATCCTGTTACCAGTGGC
TGCTGCCAGTGGCGATAAGTCGTGTCTTACCGGGTTGGACTCAAGACGATAGTTACCGGATAAGGCGCAG
CGGTCGGGCTGAACGGGGGGTTCGTGCACACAGCCCAGCTTGGAGCGAACGACCTACACCGAACTGAGAT
ACCTACAGCGTGAGCTATGAGAAAGCGCCACGCTTCCCGAAGGGAGAAAGGCGGACAGGTATCCGGTAAG
CGGCAGGGTCGGAACAGGAGAGCGCACGAGGGAGCTTCCAGGGGGAAACGCCTGGTATCTTTATAGTCCT
GTCGGGTTTCGCCACCTCTGACTTGAGCGTCGATTTTTGTGATGCTCGTCAGGGGGGCGGAGCCTATGGA
AAAACGCCAGCAACGCGGCCTTTTTACGGTTCCTGGCCTTTTGCTGGCCTTTTGCTCACATGTTCTTTCC
TGCGTTATCCCCTGATTCTGTGGATAACCGTATTACCGCCTTTGAGTGAGCTGATACCGCTCGCCGCAGC
CGAACGACCGAGCGCAGCGAGTCAGTGAGCGAGGAAGCGGAAGGCGAGAGTAGGGAACTGCCAGGCATCA
AACTAAGCAGAAGGCCCCTGACGGATGGCCTTTTTGCGTTTCTACAAACTCTTTCTGTGTTGTAAAACGA
CGGCCAGTCTTAAGCTCGGGCCCCCTGGGCGGTTCTGATAACGAGTAATCGTTAATCCGCAAATAACGTA
AAAACCCGCTTCGGCGGGTTTTTTTATGGGGGGAGTTTAGGGAAAGAGCATTTGTCAGAATATTTAAGGG
CGCCTGTCACTTTGCTTGATATATGAGAATTATTTAACCTTATAAATGAGAAAAAAGCAACGCACTTTAA
ATAAGATACGTTGCTTTTTCGATTGATGAACACCTATAATTAAACTATTCATCTATTATTTATGATTTTT
TGTATATACAATATTTCTAGTTTGTTAAAGAGAATTAAGAAAATAAATCTCGAAAATAATAAAGGGAAAA
TCAGTTTTTGATATCAAAATTATACATGTCAACGATAATACAAAATATAATACAAACTATAAGATGTTAT
CAGTATTTATTATCATTTAGAATAAATTTTGTGTCGCCCTTAATTGTGAGCGGATAACAATTACGAGCTT
CATGCACAGTGGCGTTGACTCAATATTGGCCATTAGCCATATTATTCATTGGTTATATAGCATAAATCAA
TATTGGCTATTGGCCATTGCATACGTTGTATCTATATCATAATATGTACATTTATATTGGCTCATGTCCA
ATATGACCGCCATGTTGGCATTGATTATTGACTAGTTATTAATAGTAATCAATTACGGGGTCATTAGTTC
ATAGCCCATATATGGAGTTCCGCGTTACATAACTTACGGTAAATGGCCCGCCTGGCTGACCGCCCAACGA
CCCCCGCCCATTGACGTCAATAATGACGTATGTTCCCATAGTAACGCCAATAGGGACTTTCCATTGACGT
CAATGGGTGGAGTATTTACGGTAAACTGCCCACTTGGCAGTACATCAAGTGTATCATATGCCAAGTACGC
CCCCTATTGACGTCAATGACGGTAAATGGCCCGCCTGGCATTATGCCCAGTACATGACCTTATGGGACTT
TCCTACTTGGCAGTACATCTACGTATTAGTCATCGCTATTACCATGGTGATGCGGTTTTGGCAGTACATC
AATGGGCGTGGATAGCGGTTTGACTCACGGGGATTTCCAAGTCTCCACCCCATTGACGTCAATGGGAGTT
TGTTTTGGCACCAAAATCAACGGGACTTTCCAAAATGTCGTAACAACTCCGCCCCATTGACGCAAATGGG
CGGTAGGCGTGTACGGTGGGAGGTCTATATAAGCAGAGCTCGTTTAGTGAACCGTCAGATCGCCTGGAGA
CGCCATCCACGCTGTTTTGACCTCCATAGAAGACACCGGGACCGATCCAGCCTCCGCGGCCGGGAACGGT
GCATTGGAACGCGGATTCCCCGTGCCAAGAGTGACGTAAGTACCGCCTATAGAGTCTATAGGCCCACCCC
CTTGGCTTCGTTAGAACGCGGCTACAATTAATACATAACCTTATGTATCATACACATACGATTTAGGTGA
CACTATAGAATAACATCCACTTTGCCTTTCTCTCCACAGGTGTCCACTCCCAGGTCCAACTGCACCTCGG
TTCTATCGAAAACGCGCCTGCTAGCGCCACCATGAAGACCATCATTGCCCTGAGCTACATCTTCTGCCTG
GTGTTCGCTGCGGCCGCCATTCAGGGACCTGAATCTGTTAGAGCCCCTGAGCAGGGCAGCCTGACAGTGC
AGTGTCACTACAAGCAAGGCTGGGAAACCTACATCAAGTGGTGGTGCAGAGGCGTCAGATGGGATACCTG
CAAGATCCTGATCGAGACAAGAGGCAGCGAGCAGGGCGAGAAGTCCGACAGAGTGTCCATCAAGGACAAC
CAGAAGGACCGGACCTTCACCGTGACAATGGAAGGCCTGAGAAGAGATGACGCCGATGTGTATTGGTGCG
GCATCGAGAGAAGGGGCCCTGATCTGGGCACCCAAGTGAAAGTGATTGTGGACCCAGAAGGCGCTGCCAG
CACAACAGCCAGCTCTCCCACAAACAGCAACATGGCCGTGTTCATCGGCAGCCACAAGCGGAACCACTAT
GGCGCGCCGGAAGATCAAGTTGATCCAAGATTGATTGATGGCAAGGGCGGATCTCTGGAGGTGCTGTTCC
AGGGACCAGGCGGAAGCGGCAATCCCGGCGGCGATCTGGCCCCCCAGATGCTGCGCGAGCTGCAGGAGAC
CAATGCCGCCCTGCAGGACGTGCGCGAGCTGCTGCGCCACCGCGTGAAGGAGATCACCTTCCTGAAGAAC
ACCGTGATGGAGTGCGACGCCTGCGGTATGCAGCCCTCTAGAGGCTCCGGCTCCATCATCCCAGTTGAGG
AGGAGAACCCGGACTTCTGGAACCGCGAGGCAGCCGAGGCCCTGGGTGCCGCCAAGAAGCTGCAGCCTGC
ACAGACAGCCGCCAAGAACCTCATCATCTTCCTGGGCGATGGGATGGGGGTGTCTACGGTGACAGCTGCC
AGGATCCTAAAAGGGCAGAAGAAGGACAAACTGGGGCCTGAGATACCCCTGGCCATGGACCGCTTCCCAT
ATGTGGCTCTGTCCAAGACATACAATGTAGACAAACATGTGCCAGACAGTGGAGCCACAGCCACGGCCTA
CCTGTGCGGGGTCAAGGGCAACTTCCAGACCATTGGCTTGAGTGCAGCCGCCCGCTTTAACCAGTGCAAC
ACGACACGCGGCAACGAGGTCATCTCCGTGATGAATCGGGCCAAGAAAGCAGGGAAGTCAGTGGGAGTGG
TAACCACCACACGAGTGCAGCACGCCTCGCCAGCCGGCACCTACGCCCACACGGTGAACCGCAACTGGTA
CTCGGACGCCGACGTGCCTGCCTCGGCCCGCCAGGAGGGGTGCCAGGACATCGCTACGCAGCTCATCTCC
AACATGGACATTGACGTGATCCTAGGTGGAGGCCGAAAGTACATGTTTCGCATGGGAACCCCAGACCCTG
AGTACCCAGATGACTACAGCCAAGGTGGGACCAGGCTGGACGGGAAGAATCTGGTGCAGGAATGGCTGGC
GAAGCGCCAGGGTGCCCGGTATGTGTGGAACCGCACTGAGCTCATGCAGGCTTCCCTGGACCCGTCTGTG
ACCCATCTCATGGGTCTCTTTGAGCCTGGAGACATGAAATACGAGATCCACCGAGACTCCACACTGGACC
CCTCCCTGATGGAGATGACAGAGGCTGCCCTGCGCCTGCTGAGCAGGAACCCCCGCGGCTTCTTCCTCTT
CGTGGAGGGTGGTCGCATCGACCATGGTCATCATGAAAGCAGGGCTTACCGGGCACTGACTGAGACGATC
ATGTTCGACGACGCCATTGAGAGGGCGGGCCAGCTCACCAGCGAGGAGGACACGCTGAGCCTCGTCACTG
CCGACCACTCCCACGTCTTCTCCTTCGGAGGCTACCCCCTGCGAGGGAGCTCCATCTTCGGGCTGGCCCC
TGGCAAGGCCCGGGACAGGAAGGCCTACACGGTCCTCCTATACGGAAACGGTCCAGGCTATGTGCTCAAG
GACGGCGCCCGGCCGGATGTTACCGAGAGCGAGAGCGGGAGCCCCGAGTATCGGCAGCAGTCAGCAGTGC
CCCTGGACGAAGAGACCCACGCAGGCGAGGACGTGGCGGTGTTCGCGCGCGGCCCGCAGGCGCACCTGGT
TCACGGCGTGCAGGAGCAGACCTTCATAGCGCACGTCATGGCCTTCGCCGCCTGCCTGGAGCCCTACACC
GCCTGCGACCTGGCGCCCCCCGCCGGCACCACCGACGCCGCGCACCCGGGTGGCGGAGGACTGAACGACA
TCTTCGAGGCTCAGAAAATCGAATGGCACGAACATCACCATCACCATCACCATCACCATTAAGGCCGGCC
TGTAGTCACTGGCACAACGCGTTACCCGGTAAGCCAATCGGGTATACACGGTCGTCATACTGCAGACAGG
GTTCTTCTACTTTGCAAGATAGTCTTGAGTAGTAAAATAAATAGATAGAGAAAATCAGCCTCGACTGTGC
CTTCTAGTTGCCAGCCATCTGTTGTTTGCCCCTCCCCCGTGCCTTCCTTGACCCTGGAAGGTGCCACTCC
CACTGTCCTTTCCTAATAAAATGAGGAAATTGCATCACAACACTCAACCCTATCTCGGTCTATTCTTTTG
ATTTATAAGGGATTTTGCCGATTTCGGCCTATTGGTTAAAAAATGAGCTGATTTAACAAAAATTTAACGC
GAATTAATTCTGTGGAATGTGTGTCAGTTAGGGTGTGGAAAGTCCCCAGGCTCCCCAGCAGGCAGAAGTA
TGCAAAGCATGCATCTCAATTAGTCAGCAACCAGGTGTGGAAAGTCCCCAGGCTCCCCAGCAGGCAGAAG
TATGCAAAGCATGCATCTCAATTAGTCAGCAACCATAGTCCCGCCCCTAACTCCGCCCATCCCGCCCCTA
ACTCCGCCCAGTTCCGCCCATTCTCCGCCCCATGGCTGACTAATTTTTTTTATTTATGCAGAGGCCGAGG
CCGCCTCTGCCTCTGAGCTATTCCAGAAGTAGTGAGGAGGCTTTTTTGGAGGCCTAGGCTTTTGCAAAAA
GCTCCCGGGAGCTTGTATATCCATTTTCGGATCTGATCAGCACGTGTTGACAATTAATCATCGGCATAGT
ATATCGGCATAGTATAATACGACAAGGTGAGGAACTAAACCATGACCGAGTACAAGCCCACGGTGCGCCT
CGCCACCCGCGACGACGTCCCCAGGGCCGTACGCACCCTCGCCGCCGCGTTCGCCGACTACCCCGCCACG
CGCCACACCGTCGATCCGGACCGCCACATCGAGCGGGTCACCGAGCTGCAAGAACTCTTCCTCACGCGCG
TCGGGCTCGACATCGGCAAGGTGTGGGTCGCGGACGACGGCGCCGCGGTGGCGGTCTGGACCACGCCGGA
GAGCGTCGAAGCGGGGGCGGTGTTCGCCGAGATCGGCCCGCGCATGGCCGAGTTGAGCGGTTCCCGGCTG
GCCGCGCAGCAACAGATGGAAGGCCTCCTGGCGCCGCACCGGCCCAAGGAGCCCGCGTGGTTCCTGGCCA
CCGTCGGCGTCTCGCCCGACCACCAGGGCAAGGGTCTGGGCAGCGCCGTCGTGCTCCCCGGAGTGGAGGC
GGCCGAGCGCGCCGGGGTGCCCGCCTTCCTGGAGACATCCGCGCCCCGCAACCTCCCCTTCTACGAGCGG
CTCGGCTTCACCGTCACCGCCGACGTCGAGGTGCCCGAAGGACCGCGCACCTGGTGCATGACCCGCAAGC
CCGGTGCCTGACACGTGCTACGAGATTTCGATTCCACCGCCGCCTTCTATGAAAGGTTGGGCTTCGGAAT
CGTTTTCCGGGACGCCGGCTGGATGATCCTCCAGCGCGGGGATCTCATGCTGGAGTTCTTCGCCCACCCC
AACTTGTTTATTGCAGCTTATAATGGTTACAAATAAAGCAATAGCATCACAAATTTCACAAATAAAGCAT
TTTTTTCACTGCATTCTAGTTGTGGTTTGTCCAAACTCATCAATGTATCTTATCATGTCTGTATACCGTC
GACCTCTAGCTAGAGCTTGGCGTAATCATGGTCATTACCAATGCTTAATCAGTGAGGCACCTATCTCAGC
GATCTGTCTATTTCGTTCATCCATAGTTGCCTGACTCCCCGTCGTGTAGATAACTACGATACGGGAGGGC
TTACCATCTGGCCCCAGCGCTGCGATGATACCGCGAGAACCACGCTCACCGGCTCCGGATTTATCAGCAA
TAAACCAGCCAGCCGGAAGGGCCGAGCGCAGAAGTGGTCCTGCAACTTTATCCGCCTCCATCCAGTCTAT
TAATTGTTGCCGGGAAGCTAGAGTAAGTAGTTCGCCAGTTAATAGTTTGCGCAACGTTGTTGCCATCGCT
ACAGGCATCGTGGTGTCACGCTCGTCGTTTGGTATGGCTTCATTCAGCTCCGGTTCCCAACGATCAAGGC
GAGTTACATGATCCCCCATGTTGTGCAAAAAAGCGGTTAGCTCCTTCGGTCCTCCGATCGTTGTCAGAAG
TAAGTTGGCCGCAGTGTTATCACTCATGGTTATGGCAGCACTGCATAATTCTCTTACTGTCATGCCATCC
GTAAGATGCTTTTCTGTGACTGGTGAGTACTCAACCAAGTCATTCTGAGAATAGTGTATGCGGCGACCGA
GTTGCTCTTGCCCGGCGTCAATACGGGATAATACCGCGCCACATAGCAGAACTTTAAAAGTGCTCATCAT
TGGAAAACGTTCTTCGGGGCGAAAACTCTCAAGGATCTTACCGCTGTTGAGATCCAGTTCGATGTAACCC
ACTCGTGCACCCAACTGATCTTCAGCATCTTTTACTTTCACCAGCGTTTCTGGGTGAGCAAAAACAGGAA
GGCAAAATGCCGCAAAAAAGGGAATAAGGGCGACACGGAAATGTTGAATACTCATATTCTTCCTT
