>Addgene plasmid #157089 | pD649-HAsp-CD300LB-COMP5AP-AviTag-9xHis | depositor partial sequence | sequence record 303288 | insert (extracellular domain)
ATTCAGGGACCTGAATCTGTTAGAGCCCCTGAGCAGGGCAGCCTGACAGTGCAGTGTCACTACAAGCAAG
GCTGGGAAACCTACATCAAGTGGTGGTGCAGAGGCGTCAGATGGGATACCTGCAAGATCCTGATCGAGAC
AAGAGGCAGCGAGCAGGGCGAGAAGTCCGACAGAGTGTCCATCAAGGACAACCAGAAGGACCGGACCTTC
ACCGTGACAATGGAAGGCCTGAGAAGAGATGACGCCGATGTGTATTGGTGCGGCATCGAGAGAAGGGGCC
CTGATCTGGGCACCCAAGTGAAAGTGATTGTGGACCCAGAAGGCGCTGCCAGCACAACAGCCAGCTCTCC
CACAAACAGCAACATGGCCGTGTTCATCGGCAGCCACAAGCGGAACCACTAT
